>Addgene plasmid #246097 | pFlag-CMV4-PHF13 (150-300) | addgene full sequence | sequence record 492690 | Addgene NGS Result
CCATTCGCCATTCAGGCTGCGCAACTGTTGGGAAGGGCGATCGGTGCGGGCCTCTTCGCTATTACGCCAG
CTGGCGAAAGGGGGATGTGCTGCAAGGCGATTAAGTTGGGTAACGCCAGGGTTTTCCCAGTCACGACGTT
GTAAAACGACGGCCAGTGCCAAGCTGATCTATACATTGAATCAATATTGGCAATTAGCCATATTAGTCAT
TGGTTATATAGCATAAATCAATATTGGCTATTGGCCATTGCATACGTTGTATCTATATCATAATATGTAC
ATTTATATTGGCTCATGTCCAATATGACCGCCATGTTGACATTGATTATTGACTAGTTATTAATAGTAAT
CAATTACGGGGTCATTAGTTCATAGCCCATATATGGAGTTCCGCGTTACATAACTTACGGTAAATGGCCC
GCCTGGCTGACCGCCCAACGACCCCCGCCCATTGACGTCAATAATGACGTATGTTCCCATAGTAACGCCA
ATAGGGACTTTCCATTGACGTCAATGGGTGGAGTATTTACGGTAAACTGCCCACTTGGCAGTACATCAAG
TGTATCATATGCCAAGTCCGCCCCCTATTGACGTCAATGACGGTAAATGGCCCGCCTGGCATTATGCCCA
GTACATGACCTTACGGGACTTTCCTACTTGGCAGTACATCTACGTATTAGTCATCGCTATTACCATGGTG
ATGCGGTTTTGGCAGTACACCAATGGGCGTGGATAGCGGTTTGACTCACGGGGATTTCCAAGTCTCCACC
CCATTGACGTCAATGGGAGTTTGTTTTGGCACCAAAATCAACGGGACTTTCCAAAATGTCGTAATAACCC
CGCCCCGTTGACGCAAATGGGCGGTAGGCGTGTACGGTGGGAGGTCTATATAAGCAGAGCTCGTTTAGTG
AACCGTCAGAATTAATTCAGATCGATCTACCATGGACTACAAAGACGATGACGACAAGCTTGCGGCCGCG
AATTCGATGACCCCCACGAGTCCCACCTTGCAGGATATCCCCCAGGCTCCCAGCGACCCCTGCTCGGGCT
GGGACTCCGATACTCCCTCGAGTGGATCTTGTGCCACTGTGTCACCTGATCAGGTCAAAGAAATAAAAAC
TGAAGGCAAACGGACTATCGTCCGGCAGGGAAAGCAGGTGGTGTTCCGAGATGAGGACAGCACTGGCAAT
GATGAGGACATCATGGTGGACTCAGATGACGATTCCTGGGACCTCGTGACCTGCTTCTGCATGAAGCCAT
TTGCCGGCCGCCCCATGATCGAGTGTAATGAGTGCCACACCTGGATTCACCTGTCCTGTGCGAAAATCCG
GAAATCCAATGTTCCAGAAGTGTTTGTCTGCCAAAAGTGCCGGGACTCCAAGTTTGACATCCGCCGTTCC
AACCGCTCGCGGACGGGCTCCCGGAAGCTGTTCCTGGACTGACCGGATCCCGGGTGGCATCCCTGTGACC
CCTCCCCAGTGCCTCTCCTGGCCCTGGAAGTTGCCACTCCAGTGCCCACCAGCCTTGTCCTAATAAAATT
AAGTTGCATCATTTTGTCTGACTAGGTGTCCTTCTATAATATTATGGGGTGGAGGGGGGTGGTATGGAGC
AAGGGGCAAGTTGGGAAGACAACCTGTAGGGCCTGCGGGGTCTATTGGGAACCAAGCTGGAGTGCAGTGG
CACAATCTTGGCTCACTGCAATCTCCGCCTCCTGGGTTCAAGCGATTCTCCTGCCTCAGCCTCCCGAGTT
GTTGGGATTCCAGGCATGCATGACCAGGCTCAGCTAATTTTTGTTTTTTTGGTAGAGACGGGGTTTCACC
ATATTGGCCAGGCTGGTCTCCAACTCCTAATCTCAGGTGATCTACCCACCTTGGCCTCCCAAATTGCTGG
GATTACAGGCGTGAACCACTGCTCCCTTCCCTGTCCTTCTGATTTTAAAATAACTATACCAGCAGGAGGA
CGTCCAGACACAGCATAGGCTACCTGGCCATGCCCAACCGGTGGGACATTTGAGTTGCTTGCTTGGCACT
GTCCTCTCATGCGTTGGGTCCACTCAGTAGATGCCTGTTGAATTGGGTACGCGGCCAGCTTGGCTGTGGA
ATGTGTGTCAGTTAGGGTGTGGAAAGTCCCCAGGCTCCCCAGCAGGCAGAAGTATGCAAAGCATGCATCT
CAATTAGTCAGCAACCAGGTGTGGAAAGTCCCCAGGCTCCCCAGCAGGCAGAAGTATGCAAAGCATGCAT
CTCAATTAGTCAGCAACCATAGTCCCGCCCCTAACTCCGCCCATCCCGCCCCTAACTCCGCCCAGTTCCG
CCCATTCTCCGCCCCATGGCTGACTAATTTTTTTTATTTATGCAGAGGCCGAGGCCGCCTCGGCCTCTGA
GCTATTCCAGAAGTAGTGAGGAGGCTTTTTTGGAGGAATTGATCAGCTTGGGATCTGATCAAGAGACAGG
ATGAGGATCGTTTCGCATGATTGAACAAGATGGATTGCACGCAGGTTCTCCGGCCGCTTGGGTGGAGAGG
CTATTCGGCTATGACTGGGCACAACAGACAATCGGCTGCTCTGATGCCGCCGTGTTCCGGCTGTCAGCGC
AGGGGCGCCCGGTTCTTTTTGTCAAGACCGACCTGTCCGGTGCCCTGAATGAACTGCAGGACGAGGCAGC
GCGGCTATCGTGGCTGGCCACGACGGGCGTTCCTTGCGCAGCTGTGCTCGACGTTGTCACTGAAGCGGGA
AGGGACTGGCTGCTATTGGGCGAAGTGCCGGGGCAGGATCTCCTGTCATCTCACCTTGCTCCTGCCGAGA
AAGTATCCATCATGGCTGATGCAATGCGGCGGCTGCATACGCTTGATCCGGCTACCTGCCCATTCGACCA
CCAAGCGAAACATCGCATCGAGCGAGCACGTACTCGGATGGAAGCCGGTCTTGTCGATCAGGATGATCTG
GACGAAGAGCATCAGGGGCTCGCGCCAGCCGAACTGTTCGCCAGGCTCAAGGCGCGCATGCCCGACGGCG
AGGATCTCGTCGTGACCCATGGCGATGCCTGCTTGCCGAATATCATGGTGGAAAATGGCCGCTTTTCTGG
ATTCATCGACTGTGGCCGGCTGGGTGTGGCGGACCGCTATCAGGACATAGCGTTGGCTACCCGTGATATT
GCTGAAGAGCTTGGCGGCGAATGGGCTGACCGCTTCCTCGTGCTTTACGGTATCGCCGCTCCCGATTCGC
AGCGCATCGCCTTCTATCGCCTTCTTGACGAGTTCTTCTGAGCGGGACTCTGGGGTTCGAAATGACCGAC
CAAGCGACGCCCAACCTGCCATCACGAGATTTCGATTCCACCGCCGCCTTCTATGAAAGGTTGGGCTTCG
GAATCGTTTTCCGGGACGCCGGCTGGATGATCCTCCAGCGCGGGGATCTCATGCTGGAGTTCTTCGCCCA
CCCCGGGCTCGATCCCCTCGCGAGTTGGTTCAGCTGCTGCCTGAGGCTGGACGACCTCGCGGAGTTCTAC
CGGCAGTGCAAATCCGTCGGCATCCAGGAAACCAGCAGCGGCTATCCGCGCATCCATGCCCCCGAACTGC
AGGAGTGGGGAGGCACGATGGCCGCTTTGGTCGACCCGGACGGGACGCTCCTGCGCCTGATACAGAACGA
ATTGCTTGCAGGCATCTCATGAGTGTGTCTTCCCGTTTTCCGCCTGAGGTCACTGCGTGGATGGAGCGCT
GGCGCCTGCTGCGCGACGGCGAGCTGCTCACCACCCACTCGCCAAGCTGGAACCGTAAAAAGGCCGCGTT
GCTGGCGTTTTTCCATAGGCTCCGCCGATCATAATCAGCCATACCACATTTGTAGAGGTTTTACTTGCTT
TAAAAAACCTCCCACACCTCCCCCTGAACCTGAAACATAAAATGAATGCAATTGTTGTTGTTAACTTGTT
TATTGCAGCTTATAATGGTTACAAATAAAGCAATAGCATCACAAATTTCACAAATAAAGCATTTTTTTCA
CTGCATTCTAGTTGTGGTTTGTCCAAACTCATCAATGTATCTTATCATGTCTGGATCAATTCCCTATAGT
GAGTCGTATTAAATTCGTAATCATGTCATAGCTGTTTCCTGTGTGAAATTGTTATCCGCTCACAATTCCA
CACAACATACGAGCCGGAAGCATAAAGTGTAAAGCCTGGGGTGCCTAATGAGTGAGCTAACTCACATTAA
TTGCGTTGCGCTCACTGCCCGCTTTCCAGTCGGGAAACCTGTCGTGCCAGCTGCATTAATGAATCGGCCA
ACGCGCGGGGAGAGGCGGTTTGCGTATTGGGCGCTCTTCCGCTTCCTCGCTCACTGACTCGCTGCGCTCG
GTCGTTCGGCTGCGGCGAGCGGTATCAGCTCACTCAAAGGCGGTAATACGGTTATCCACAGAATCAGGGG
ATAACGCAGGAAAGAACATGTGAGCAAAAGGCCAGCAAAAGGCCAGGAACCGTAAAAAGGCCGCGTTGCT
GGCGTTTTTCCATAGGCTCCGCCCCCCTGACGAGCATCACAAAAATCGACGCTCAAGTCAGAGGTGGCGA
AACCCGACAGGACTATAAAGATACCAGGCGTTTCCCCCTGGAAGCTCCCTCGTGCGCTCTCCTGTTCCGA
CCCTGCCGCTTACCGGATACCTGTCCGCCTTTCTCCCTTCGGGAAGCGTGGCGCTTTCTCATAGCTCACG
CTGTAGGTATCTCAGTTCGGTGTAGGTCGTTCGCTCCAAGCTGGGCTGTGTGCACGAACCCCCCGTTCAG
CCCGACCGCTGCGCCTTATCCGGTAACTATCGTCTTGAGTCCAACCCGGTAAGACACGACTTATCGCCAC
TGGCAGCAGCCACTGGTAACAGGATTAGCAGAGCGAGGTATGTAGGCGGTGCTACAGAGTTCTTGAAGTG
GTGGCCTAACTACGGCTACACTAGAAGAACAGTATTTGGTATCTGCGCTCTGCTGAAGCCAGTTACCTTC
GGAAAAAGAGTTGGTAGCTCTTGATCCGGCAAACAAACCACCGCTGGTAGCGGTGGTTTTTTTGTTTGCA
AGCAGCAGATTACGCGCAGAAAAAAAGGATCTCAAGAAGATCCTTTGATCTTTTCTACGGGGTCTGACGC
TCAGTGGAACGAAAACTCACGTTAAGGGATTTTGGTCATGAGATTATCAAAAAGGATCTTCACCTAGATC
CTTTTAAATTAAAAATGAAGTTTTAAATCAATCTAAAGTATATATGAGTAAACTTGGTCTGACAGTTACC
AATGCTTAATCAGTGAGGCACCTATCTCAGCGATCTGTCTATTTCGTTCATCCATAGTTGCCTGACTCCC
CGTCGTGTAGATAACTACGATACGGGAGGGCTTACCATCTGGCCCCAGTGCTGCAATGATACCGCGAGAC
CCACGCTCACCGGCTCCAGATTTATCAGCAATAAACCAGCCAGCCGGAAGGGCCGAGCGCAGAAGTGGTC
CTGCAACTTTATCCGCCTCCATCCAGTCTATTAATTGTTGCCGGGAAGCTAGAGTAAGTAGTTCGCCAGT
TAATAGTTTGCGCAACGTTGTTGCCATTGCTACAGGCATCGTGGTGTCACGCTCGTCGTTTGGTATGGCT
TCATTCAGCTCCGGTTCCCAACGATCAAGGCGAGTTACATGATCCCCCATGTTGTGCAAAAAAGCGGTTA
GCTCCTTCGGTCCTCCGATCGTTGTCAGAAGTAAGTTGGCCGCAGTGTTATCACTCATGGTTATGGCAGC
ACTGCATAATTCTCTTACTGTCATGCCATCCGTAAGATGCTTTTCTGTGACTGGTGAGTACTCAACCAAG
TCATTCTGAGAATAGTGTATGCGGCGACCGAGTTGCTCTTGCCCGGCGTCAATACGGGATAATACCGCGC
CACATAGCAGAACTTTAAAAGTGCTCATCATTGGAAAACGTTCTTCGGGGCGAAAACTCTCAAGGATCTT
ACCGCTGTTGAGATCCAGTTCGATGTAACCCACTCGTGCACCCAACTGATCTTCAGCATCTTTTACTTTC
ACCAGCGTTTCTGGGTGAGCAAAAACAGGAAGGCAAAATGCCGCAAAAAAGGGAATAAGGGCGACACGGA
AATGTTGAATACTCATACTCTTCCTTTTTCAATATTATTGAAGCATTTATCAGGGTTATTGTCTCATGAG
CGGATACATATTTGAATGTATTTAGAAAAATAAACAAATAGGGGTTCCGCGCACATTTCCCCGAAAAGTG
CCACCTG
[124 nt withheld, positions 6238-6361]
C
[91 nt withheld, positions 6363-6453]
A
[49 nt withheld, positions 6455-6503]
CCTTTGACGTTGGAGTCCACGTTCTTT
[37 nt withheld, positions 6531-6567]
ACCCTATCTCGGTCTATTCTTTTGATTTATAAGGGATTTTGCCGATTTCGGCCTATTGGTTAAAAAATGA
GCTGATTTAACAAAAATTTAACGCGAATTTTAACAAAATATTAACGCTTACAATTT
Features (pLannotate 1.2.2; 22 found; start..end, strand, type, name):
      4..158     -  CDS            lacZα (fragment): LacZα fragment of β-galactosidase; lacZ fragment
    318..697     +  enhancer       CMV enhancer: human cytomegalovirus immediate early enhancer
    699..898     +  promoter       CMV promoter: human cytomegalovirus (CMV) immediate early promoter
    944..964     +  CDS            3xFLAG (fragment): three tandem FLAG® epitope tags
    966..1439    +  CDS            PHF13 (fragment): PHF13_HUMAN - Experimental evidence at protein level: Swiss-Prot protein existence level 1. Modulates chromatin structure. Required for normal chromosome condensation during the early stages of mitosis. Required for normal chromosome separation during mitosis. From Homo sapiens (Human).
   1452..2074    +  polyA_signal   hGH poly(A) signal: human growth hormone polyadenylation signal
   2116..2413    +  promoter       SV40 promoter: SV40 enhancer and early promoter
   2467..3258    +  CDS            neo: KKA2_KLEPN - Also known as kan, nptII. Experimental evidence at protein level: Swiss-Prot protein existence level 1. Resistance to kanamycin, neomycin, paromomycin, ribostamycin, butirosin and gentamicin B. From Klebsiella pneumoniae.
   3282..3659    +  CDS            ble: BLE_KLEPN - Experimental evidence at protein level: Swiss-Prot protein existence level 1. Binding protein with a strong affinity to the bleomycin family of antibiotics. Binds to CL990; an antimitotic-antibiotic compound. From Klebsiella pneumoniae.
   3701..3760    +  CDS            str (fragment): STR_KLEPN - Protein inferred from homology: Swiss-Prot protein existence level 3. The aminoglycoside phosphotransferases achieve inactivation of their antibiotic substrates by phosphorylation. From Klebsiella pneumoniae.
   3783..3806    -  rep_origin     CloDF13 ori (fragment): Plasmids containing the CloDF13 (CDF) origin of replication can be propagated in E. coli cells that contain additional plasmids with compatible origins.
   3807..3890    +  CDS            large T antigen (fragment): large T antigen from SV40 (simian virus 40)
   3913..4047    +  polyA_signal   SV40 poly(A) signal: SV40 polyadenylation signal
   4053..4071    -  promoter       T7 promoter: promoter for bacteriophage T7 RNA polymerase
   4109..4125    -  protein_bind   lac operator: The lac repressor binds to the lac operator to inhibit transcription in E. coli. This inhibition can be relieved by adding lactose or isopropyl-β-D-thiogalactopyranoside (IPTG). lac repressor encoded by lacI
   4133..4163    -  promoter       lac promoter: promoter for the E. coli lac operon
   4178..4199    -  protein_bind   CAP binding site: CAP binding activates transcription in the presence of cAMP. E. coli catabolite activator protein
   4212..4304    -  CDS            lacI (fragment): lac repressor; lacI; The lac repressor binds to the lac operator to inhibit transcription in E. coli. This inhibition can be relieved by adding lactose or isopropyl-β-D-thiogalactopyranoside (IPTG).
   4487..5075    -  rep_origin     ori: high-copy-number ColE1/pMB1/pBR322/pUC origin of replication
   5246..6106    -  CDS            AmpR: β-lactamase; bla; confers resistance to ampicillin, carbenicillin, and related antibiotics
   6107..6211    -  promoter       AmpR promoter: bla
   6238..6666    +  rep_origin     f1 ori (sequence partly withheld): f1 bacteriophage origin of replication; arrow indicates direction of (+) strand synthesis
