[The description below was written by a language model from this plasmid's Addgene catalogue record and pLannotate feature annotations shown in this document.]
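Description:
pFlag-CMV4-PHF13 (150-300) is a mammalian expression plasmid built on the pFLAG-CMV4 backbone that produces a C-terminal portion of human PHF13 (also known as PHF5 or SPOC1) carrying an N-terminal Flag epitope. The record's name gives residues 150-300, while the mutation field states amino acids 151-300; the insert is listed as 456 bp. In the 6,693 nt sequenced record, the human cytomegalovirus immediate-early enhancer and promoter drive a short Flag-coding segment (annotated as a partial match to 3xFLAG, consistent with a single epitope) followed directly by the PHF13 fragment, and the transcript is terminated by the human growth hormone polyadenylation signal. The cloning sites used are not specified.

Downstream of the expression cassette, an SV40 enhancer/early promoter drives the neo (aminoglycoside phosphotransferase) gene, followed by ble and a partial str reading frame, which are adjacent Tn5-derived sequences, and an SV40 polyadenylation signal. The neo cassette would in principle permit selection of stable mammalian transfectants, although the record does not list a mammalian selection marker. In bacteria the plasmid is maintained through a high-copy ColE1/pUC-type origin and selected with ampicillin via the β-lactamase gene. An f1 origin is also present, along with remnants of lac regulatory elements, lacZα and a T7 promoter; the very short CloDF13 origin, lacI and large T antigen matches appear to be incidental fragments.

The construct is intended for expressing this truncated PHF13 in mammalian cells, with the Flag tag allowing detection or immunoprecipitation. PHF13 is a chromatin-modulating protein, and the associated publication concerns how its oligomerization regulates chromatin affinity and function, suggesting this plasmid belongs to a domain-mapping deletion series.
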