Addgene plasmid #246097: pFlag-CMV4-PHF13 (150-300)
Purpose: Expression of human PHF13 (150-300)with Flag-tag in mammalian cells
Depositing lab: Sarah Kinkley. Depositing organization: Max Planck Institute for Molecular Genetics. Publication: Differential oligomerization regulates PHF13 chromatin affinity and function. Rossi F, Magalhaes AP, Buschow R, Schubert T, Glaser L, Fontana A, Mai J, Staege H, Grimme A, Will H, Schriener S, Hnisz D, Vingron M, Chiariello AM, Kinkley S. Nucleic Acids Res. 2025 Jun 20;53(12):gkaf572. doi: 10.1093/nar/gkaf572. PubMed 40598901.
Backbone
  Vector backbone: pFLAG-CMV4
  Vector type: Mammalian Expression
Growth in bacteria
  Bacterial resistance: Ampicillin, 100 μg/mL
  Growth temperature: 37°C
  Growth strain: DH5alpha
  Copy number: High Copy
Gene/Insert
  Gene/Insert name: PHF13 (150-300)
  Species: H. sapiens (human)
  Insert size (bp): 456
  Mutation: aa 151 - 300
  Entrez Gene: PHF13 (a.k.a. PHF5, SPOC1)
  Tag / fusion protein: Flag (N terminal on insert)
  Cloning method: Restriction Enzyme; 5′ cloning site Unspecified (unknown if destroyed)
  Sequencing primers: 5′ CGCAAATGGGCGGTAGGCGTG; 3′ ATTAGGACAAGGCTGGTGG
Terms and licenses: Academic/Nonprofit Terms; Industry Terms: Not Available to Industry
How to cite: pFlag-CMV4-PHF13 (150-300) was a gift from Sarah Kinkley (Addgene plasmid # 246097 ; http://n2t.net/addgene:246097 ; RRID:Addgene_246097)
