>Addgene plasmid #246097 | pFlag-CMV4-PHF13 (150-300) | depositor partial sequence | sequence record 483946 | Insert FWD
TAGCAGAAGCTCGTTTAGTGAACCGTCAGAATTAATTCAGATCGATCTACCATGGACTACAAAGACGATG
ACGACAAGCTTGCGGCCGCGAATTCGATGACCCCCACGAGTCCCACCTTGCAGGATATCCCCCAGGCTCC
CAGCGACCCCTGCTCGGGCTGGGACTCCGATACTCCCTCGAGTGGATCTTGTGCCACTGTGTCACCTGAT
CAGGTCAAAGAAATAAAAACTGAAGGCAAACGGACTATCGTCCGGCAGGGAAAGCAGGTGGTGTTCCGAG
ATGAGGACAGCACTGGCAATGATGAGGACATCATGGTGGACTCAGATGACGATTCCTGGGACCTCGTGAC
CTGCTTCTGCATGAAGCCATTTGCCGGCCGCCCCATGATCGAGTGTAATGAGTGCCACACCTGGATTCAC
CTGTCCTGTGCGAAAATCCGGAAATCCAATGTTCCAGAAGTGTTTGTCTGCCAAAAGTGCCGGGACTCCA
AGTTTGACATCCGCCGTTCCAACCGCTCGCGGACGGGCTCCCGGAAGCTGTTCCTGGACTGACCGGATCC
CGGGTGGCATCCCTGTGACCCCTCCCCAGTGCCTCTCCTGGCCCTGGAAGTTGCCACTCCAGTGCCCACC
AGCCTTGTCCTAATAAAATTAAGTTGCATCATTTTGTCTGACTAGGTGTCCTTCTATAATATTATGGGGT
GGAGGGGGGTGGGTATGGAAGCAAGGGGCAAGTTGGGAAGACAACCTGTAGGGCCTGCGGGGTCTATTGG
GAACCAAGCTGGAGTGCAGTGGCACAATCTTGGCTCACTGCAATCTCCGCCTCCTGGGTTCAAGCGATTC
TCCTGCCTCAGCCTCCCGAGTTGTTGGGATTCCAGGCATGCATGACCAGGCTCAGCTAATTTTTGTTTTT
TTGGTAGAGACGGGGTTTCACCATATTGGCCAGGCTGGTCTCCAACTCCTAATCTCAGGTGATCTACCCA
CCTTGGCCTCCCAAATTGCTGGGGATTACAGGGCGTGAAACCACTGCCTCCCTTTCCCTGGTCCTTCTGA
TTTTAAAAATAACCTATAACCAGGCAGGGAGGGACGTTCCAGAACACAGCATAAGGGCTACCTGGGCCAT
GCCCCAACCCGGGTGGGACATTTTGAATTTGCTTGGCTTGGGCACTGGTCCT
